>Addgene plasmid #65292 | SBP-EGFP-Ecadherin_puromycin | depositor full sequence | sequence record 120708 | SBP-EGFP-Ecadherin_puromycin sequence 8256 bps
GACGGATCGGGAGATCTCCCGATCCCCTATGGTCGACTCTCAGTACAATCTGCTCTGATGCCGCATAGTT
AAGCCAGTATCTGCTCCCTGCTTGTGTGTTGGAGGTCGCTGAGTAGTGCGCGAGCAAAATTTAAGCTACA
ACAAGGCAAGGCTTGACCGACAATTGCATGAAGAATCTGCTTAGGGTTAGGCGTTTTGCGCTGCTTCGCG
ATGTACGGGCCAGATATACGCGTTGACATTGATTATTGACTAGTTATTAATAGTAATCAATTACGGGGTC
ATTAGTTCATAGCCCATATATGGAGTTCCGCGTTACATAACTTACGGTAAATGGCCCGCCTGGCTGACCG
CCCAACGACCCCCGCCCATTGACGTCAATAATGACGTATGTTCCCATAGTAACGCCAATAGGGACTTTCC
ATTGACGTCAATGGGTGGACTATTTACGGTAAACTGCCCACTTGGCAGTACATCAAGTGTATCATATGCC
AAGTACGCCCCCTATTGACGTCAATGACGGTAAATGGCCCGCCTGGCATTATGCCCAGTACATGACCTTA
TGGGACTTTCCTACTTGGCAGTACATCTACGTATTAGTCATCGCTATTACCATGGTGATGCGGTTTTGGC
AGTACATCAATGGGCGTGGATAGCGGTTTGACTCACGGGGATTTCCAAGTCTCCACCCCATTGACGTCAA
TGGGAGTTTGTTTTGGCACCAAAATCAACGGGACTTTCCAAAATGTCGTAACAACTCCGCCCCATTGACG
CAAATGGGCGGTAGGCGTGTACGGTGGGAGGTCTATATAAGCAGAGCTCTCTGGCTAACTAGAGAACCCA
CTGCTTACTGGCTTATCGAAATTAATACGACTCACTATAGGGAGACCCAAGCTTGGTACCGAGCTCGGAT
CGATATCTGCGGCCTAGCTAGCGGGAGGCGCGCCATGTACAGGATGCAACTCCTGTCTTGCATTGCACTA
AGTCTTGCACTTGTCACGAATTCCGACGAGAAGACCACTGGTTGGCGAGGTGGACACGTTGTTGAAGGAC
TGGCTGGGGAACTTGAACAACTTCGTGCACGACTGGAGCATCACCCACAAGGTCAACGTGAACCACCTGC
AGGTATGGTGAGCAAGGGCGAGGAGCTGTTCACCGGGGTGGTGCCCATCCTGGTCGAGCTGGACGGCGAC
GTAAACGGCCACAAGTTCAGCGTGTCCGGCGAGGGCGAGGGCGATGCCACCTACGGCAAGCTGACCCTGA
AGTTCATCTGCACCACCGGCAAGCTGCCCGTGCCCTGGCCCACCCTCGTGACCACCCTGACCTACGGCGT
GCAGTGCTTCAGCCGCTACCCCGACCACATGAAGCAGCACGACTTCTTCAAGTCCGCCATGCCCGAAGGC
TACGTCCAGGAGCGCACCATCTTCTTCAAGGACGACGGCAACTACAAGACCCGCGCCGAGGTGAAGTTCG
AGGGCGACACCCTGGTGAACCGCATCGAGCTGAAGGGCATCGACTTCAAGGAGGACGGCAACATCCTGGG
GCACAAGCTGGAGTACAACTACAACAGCCACAACGTCTATATCATGGCCGACAAGCAGAAGAACGGCATC
AAGGTGAACTTCAAGATCCGCCACAACATCGAGGACGGCAGCGTGCAGCTCGCCGACCACTACCAGCAGA
ACACCCCCATCGGCGACGGCCCCGTGCTGCTGCCCGACAACCACTACCTGAGCACCCAGTCCGCCCTGAG
CAAAGACCCCAACGAGAAGCGCGATCACATGGTCCTGCTGGAGTTCGTGACCGCCGCCGGGATCACTCTC
GGCATGGACGAGCTGTACAAGGGCCGGCCAGACTGGGTCATCCCTCCCATCAGCTGCCCCGAAAATGAAA
AGGGTGAATTCCCAAAGAACCTGGTTCAGATCAAATCCAACAGGGACAAAGAAACAAAGGTTTTCTACAG
CATCACCGGCCAAGGAGCTGACAAACCCCCCGTTGGCGTTTTCATCATTGAGAGGGAGACAGGCTGGCTG
AAAGTGACACAGCCTCTGGATAGAGAAGCCATTGCCAAGTACATCCTCTATTCTCATGCCGTGTCATCAA
ATGGGGAAGCGGTGGAGGATCCCATGGAGATAGTGATCACAGTGACAGATCAGAATGACAACAGGCCAGA
GTTTACCCAGGAGGTGTTTGAGGGATCCGTTGCAGAAGGCGCTGTTCCAGGAACCTCCGTGATGAAGGTC
TCAGCCACCGATGCAGACGATGACGTCAACACCTACAACGCTGCCATCGCCTACACCATCGTCAGCCAGG
ATCCTGAGCTGCCTCACAAAAACATGTTCACTGTCAATAGGGACACCGGGGTCATCAGTGTGCTCACCTC
TGGGCTGGACCGAGAGAGTTACCCTACATACACTCTGGTGGTTCAGGCTGCTGACCTTCAAGGCGAAGGC
TTGAGCACAACAGCCAAGGCTGTGATCACTGTCAAGGATATTAATGACAACGCTCCTGTCTTCAACCCGA
GCACGTATCAGGGTCAAGTGCCTGAGAATGAGGTCAATGCCCGGATCGCCACACTCAAAGTGACCGATGA
TGATGCCCCCAACACTCCGGCGTGGAAAGCTGTGTACACCGTAGTCAACGATCCTGACCAGCAGTTCGTT
GTTGTCACAGACCCCACGACCAATGATGGCATTTTGAAAACAGCCAAGGGCTTGGATTTTGAGGCCAAGC
AGCAATACATCCTTCATGTGAGAGTGGAGAACGAGGAACCCTTTGAGGGGTCTCTTGTCCCTTCCACAGC
CACTGTCACTGTGGACGTGGTAGACGTGAATGAAGCCCCCATCTTTATGCCTGCGGAGAGGAGAGTCGAA
GTGCCCGAAGACTTTGGTGTGGGTCAGGAAATCACATCTTATACCGCTCGAGAGCCGGACACGTTCATGG
ATCAGAAGATCACGTATCGGATTTGGAGGGACACTGCCAACTGGCTGGAGATTAACCCAGAGACTGGTGC
CATTTTCACGCGCGCTGAGATGGACAGAGAAGACGCTGAGCATGTGAAGAACAGCACATATGTAGCTCTC
ATCATCGCCACAGATGATGGTTCACCCATTGCCACTGGCACGGGCACTCTTCTCCTGGTCCTGTTAGACG
TCAATGACAACGCTCCCATCCCAGAACCTCGAAACATGCAGTTCTGCCAGAGGAACCCACAGCCTCATAT
CATCACCATCTTGGATCCAGACCTTCCCCCCAACACGTCCCCCTTTACTGCTGAGCTAACCCATGGGGCC
AGCGTCAACTGGACCATTGAGTATAATGACGCAGCTCAAGAATCTCTCATTTTGCAACCAAGAAAGGACT
TAGAGATTGGCGAATACAAAATCCATCTCAAGCTCGCGGATAACCAGAACAAAGACCAGGTGACCACGTT
GGACGTCCATGTGTGTGACTGTGAAGGGACGGTCAACAACTGCATGAAGGCGGGAATCGTGGCAGCAGGA
TTGCAAGTTCCTGCCATCCTCGGAATCCTTGGAGGGATCCTCGCCCTGCTGATTCTGATCCTGCTGCTCC
TACTGTTTCTACGGAGGAGAACGGTGGTCAAAGAGCCCCTGCTGCCACCAGATGATGATACCCGGGACAA
TGTGTATTACTATGATGAAGAAGGAGGTGGAGAAGAAGACCAGGACTTTGATTTGAGCCAGCTGCACAGG
GGCCTGGATGCCCGACCGGAAGTGACTCGAAATGATGTGGCTCCCACCCTCATGAGCGTGCCCCAGTATC
GTCCCCGTCCTGCCAATCCTGATGAAATTGGAAACTTCATCGATGAAAACCTGAAGGCAGCCGACAGCGA
CCCCACGGCACCCCCTTACGACTCTCTGTTGGTGTTCGATTACGAGGGCAGTGGTTCTGAAGCCGCTAGC
CTGAGCTCACTGAACTCCTCTGAGTCGGATCAGGACCAGGACTACGATTATCTGAACGAGTGGGGCAACC
GATTCAAGAAGCTGGCGGACATGTACGGCGGTGGCGAAGACGACTAGGGCCTCGAGGGCCAATTAATTAA
GGATCCGCGGCCGCATAGATAACTGATCCAGTGTGCTGGAATTAATTCGCTGTCTGCGAGGGCCAGCTGT
TGGGGTGAGTACTCCCTCTCAAAAGCGGGCATGACTTCTGCGCTAAGATTGTCAGTTTCCAAAAACGAGG
AGGATTTGATATTCACCTGGCCCGCGGTGATGCCTTTGAGGGTGGCCGCGTCCATCTGGTCAGAAAAGAC
AATCTTTTTGTTGTCAAGCTTGAGGTGTGGCAGGCTTGAGATCTGGCCATACACTTGAGTGACAATGACA
TCCACTTTGCCTTTCTCTCCACAGGTGTCCACTCCCAGGTCCAACTGCAGGTCGAGCATGCATCTAGGGC
GGCCAATTCCGCCCCTCTCCCCCCCCCCCCTCTCCCTCCCCCCCCCCTAACGTTACTGGCCGAAGCCGCT
TGGAATAAGGCCGGTGTGCGTTTGTCTATATGTGATTTTCCACCATATTGCCGTCTTTTGGCAATGTGAG
GGCCCGGAAACCTGGCCCTGTCTTCTTGACGAGCATTCCTAGGGGTCTTTCCCCTCTCGCCAAAGGAATG
CAAGGTCTGTTGAATGTCGTGAAGGAAGCAGTTCCTCTGGAAGCTTCTTGAAGACAAACAACGTCTGTAG
CGACCCTTTGCAGGCAGCGGAACCCCCCACCTGGCGACAGGTGCCTCTGCGGCCAAAAGCCACGTGTATA
AGATACACCTGCAAAGGCGGCACAACCCCAGTGCCACGTTGTGAGTTGGATAGTTGTGGAAAGAGTCAAA
TGGCTCTCCTCAAGCGTATTCAACAAGGGGCTGAAGGATGCCCAGAAGGTACCCCATTGTATGGGATCTG
ATCTGGGGCCTCGGTGCACATGCTTTACATGTGTTTAGTCGAGGTTAAAAAAACGTCTAGGCCCCCCGAA
CCACGGGGACGTGGTTTTCCTTTGAAAAACACGATGATAAGCTTGCCACAACCCACAAGGAGACGACCTT
CCATGACCGAGTACAAGCCCACGGTGCGCCTCGCCACCCGCGACGACGTCCCCCGGGCCGTACGCACCCT
CGCCGCCGCGTTCGCCGACTACCCCGCCACGCGCCACACCGTCGACCCGGACCGCCACATCGAGCGGGTC
ACCGAGCTGCAAGAACTCTTCCTCACGCGCGTCGGGCTCGACATCGGCAAGGTGTGGGTCGCGGACGACG
GCGCCGCGGTGGCGGTCTGGACCACGCCGGAGAGCGTCGAAGCGGGGGCGGTGTTCGCCGAGATCGGCCC
GCGCATGGCCGAGTTGAGCGGTTCCCGGCTGGCCGCGCAGCAACAGATGGAAGGCCTCCTGGCGCCGCAC
CGGCCCAAGGAGCCCGCGTGGTTCCTGGCCACCGTCGGCGTCTCGCCCGACCACCAGGGCAAGGGTCTGG
GCAGCGCCGTCGTGCTCCCCGGAGTGGAGGCGGCCGAGCGCGCCGGGGTGCCCGCCTTCCTGGAGACCTC
CGCGCCCCGCAACCTCCCCTTCTACGAGCGGCTCGGCTTCACCGTCACCGCCGACGTCGAGGTGCCCGAA
GGACCGCGCACCTGGTGCATGACCCGCAAGCCCGGTGCCTGACGCCCGCCCCACGACCCGCAGCGCCCGA
CCGAAAGGAGCGCACGACCCCATGGCTCCGACCGAAGCCACCCGGGGCGGCCCCGCCGACCCCGCACCCG
CCCCCGAGGCCCACCGACTCTAGATAACTGATCATAATCAGCCATACCACATTTGTAGAGGTTTTACTTG
CTTTAAAAAACCTCCCACACCTCCCCCTGAACCTGAAACATAAAATGAATGCAATTGTTGTTGTTAACTT
GTTTATTGCAGCTTATAATGGTTACAAATAAAGCAATAGCATCACAAATTTCACAAATAAAGCATTTTTT
TCACTGCATTCTAGTTGTGGTTTGTCCAAACTCATCAATGTATCTTAACGCGTCGAGTGCATTCTAGTTG
TGGTTTGTCCAAACTCATCAATGTATCTTATCATGTCTGTATACCGTCGACCTCTAGCTAGAGCTTGGCG
TAATCATGGTCATAGCTGTTTCCTGTGTGAAATTGTTATCCGCTCACAATTCCACACAACATACGAGCCG
GAAGCATAAAGTGTAAAGCCTGGGGTGCCTAATGAGTGAGCTAACTCACATTAATTGCGTTGCGCTCACT
GCCCGCTTTCCAGTCGGGAAACCTGTCGTGCCAGCTGCATTAATGAATCGGCCAACGCGCGGGGAGAGGC
GGTTTGCGTATTGGGCGCTCTTCCGCTTCCTCGCTCACTGACTCGCTGCGCTCGGTCGTTCGGCTGCGGC
GAGCGGTATCAGCTCACTCAAAGGCGGTAATACGGTTATCCACAGAATCAGGGGATAACGCAGGAAAGAA
CATGTGAGCAAAAGGCCAGCAAAAGGCCAGGAACCGTAAAAAGGCCGCGTTGCTGGCGTTTTTCCATAGG
CTCCGCCCCCCTGACGAGCATCACAAAAATCGACGCTCAAGTCAGAGGTGGCGAAACCCGACAGGACTAT
AAAGATACCAGGCGTTTCCCCCTGGAAGCTCCCTCGTGCGCTCTCCTGTTCCGACCCTGCCGCTTACCGG
ATACCTGTCCGCCTTTCTCCCTTCGGGAAGCGTGGCGCTTTCTCAATGCTCACGCTGTAGGTATCTCAGT
TCGGTGTAGGTCGTTCGCTCCAAGCTGGGCTGTGTGCACGAACCCCCCGTTCAGCCCGACCGCTGCGCCT
TATCCGGTAACTATCGTCTTGAGTCCAACCCGGTAAGACACGACTTATCGCCACTGGCAGCAGCCACTGG
TAACAGGATTAGCAGAGCGAGGTATGTAGGCGGTGCTACAGAGTTCTTGAAGTGGTGGCCTAACTACGGC
TACACTAGAAGGACAGTATTTGGTATCTGCGCTCTGCTGAAGCCAGTTACCTTCGGAAAAAGAGTTGGTA
GCTCTTGATCCGGCAAACAAACCACCGCTGGTAGCGGTGGTTTTTTTGTTTGCAAGCAGCAGATTACGCG
CAGAAAAAAAGGATCTCAAGAAGATCCTTTGATCTTTTCTACGGGGTCTGACGCTCAGTGGAACGAAAAC
TCACGTTAAGGGATTTTGGTCATGAGATTATCAAAAAGGATCTTCACCTAGATCCTTTTAAATTAAAAAT
GAAGTTTTAAATCAATCTAAAGTATATATGAGTAAACTTGGTCTGACAGTTACCAATGCTTAATCAGTGA
GGCACCTATCTCAGCGATCTGTCTATTTCGTTCATCCATAGTTGCCTGACTCCCCGTCGTGTAGATAACT
ACGATACGGGAGGGCTTACCATCTGGCCCCAGTGCTGCAATGATACCGCGAGACCCACGCTCACCGGCTC
CAGATTTATCAGCAATAAACCAGCCAGCCGGAAGGGCCGAGCGCAGAAGTGGTCCTGCAACTTTATCCGC
CTCCATCCAGTCTATTAATTGTTGCCGGGAAGCTAGAGTAAGTAGTTCGCCAGTTAATAGTTTGCGCAAC
GTTGTTGCCATTGCTACAGGCATCGTGGTGTCACGCTCGTCGTTTGGTATGGCTTCATTCAGCTCCGGTT
CCCAACGATCAAGGCGAGTTACATGATCCCCCATGTTGTGCAAAAAAGCGGTTAGCTCCTTCGGTCCTCC
GATCGTTGTCAGAAGTAAGTTGGCCGCAGTGTTATCACTCATGGTTATGGCAGCACTGCATAATTCTCTT
ACTGTCATGCCATCCGTAAGATGCTTTTCTGTGACTGGTGAGTACTCAACCAAGTCATTCTGAGAATAGT
GTATGCGGCGACCGAGTTGCTCTTGCCCGGCGTCAATACGGGATAATACCGCGCCACATAGCAGAACTTT
AAAAGTGCTCATCATTGGAAAACGTTCTTCGGGGCGAAAACTCTCAAGGATCTTACCGCTGTTGAGATCC
AGTTCGATGTAACCCACTCGTGCACCCAACTGATCTTCAGCATCTTTTACTTTCACCAGCGTTTCTGGGT
GAGCAAAAACAGGAAGGCAAAATGCCGCAAAAAAGGGAATAAGGGCGACACGGAAATGTTGAATACTCAT
ACTCTTCCTTTTTCAATATTATTGAAGCATTTATCAGGGTTATTGTCTCATGAGCGGATACATATTTGAA
TGTATTTAGAAAAATAAACAAATAGGGGTTCCGCGCACATTTCCCCGAAAAGTGCCACCTGACGTC
Features (pLannotate 1.2.2; 21 found; start..end, strand, type, name):
     36..80      -  misc_feature   bom (fragment): basis of mobility region from pBR322
    235..614     +  enhancer       CMV enhancer: human cytomegalovirus immediate early enhancer
    615..818     +  promoter       CMV promoter: human cytomegalovirus (CMV) immediate early promoter
    814..847     +  LTR            5' LTR (truncated) (fragment): truncated 5' long terminal repeat (LTR) from HIV-1
    863..881     +  promoter       T7 promoter: promoter for bacteriophage T7 RNA polymerase
    945..1003    +  sig_peptide    IL-2 signal sequence: human interleukin-2 signal sequence
   1125..1841    +  CDS            EGFP: EGFP is a basic (constitutively fluorescent) green fluorescent protein published in 1996, derived from Aequorea victoria. It is reported to be a rapidly-maturing weak dimer with moderate acid sensitivity.
   1851..4034    +  CDS            Cdh1 (fragment): CADH1_MOUSE - Experimental evidence at protein level: Swiss-Prot protein existence level 1. (Microbial infection) Does not function as a receptor for L.monocytogenes internalin A (InlA); mutating a single surface-exposed residue confers receptor activity to this protein and promotes uptake of the bacteria. From Mus musculus (Mouse).
   4135..4364    +  intron         chimeric intron: chimera between introns from adenovirus and immunoglobulin heavy chain genes
   4548..5010    +  misc_feature   IRES: internal ribosome entry site (IRES) of the encephalomyocarditis virus (EMCV)
   5043..5642    +  CDS            PuroR: puromycin N-acetyltransferase; pac from Streptomyces alboniger; confers resistance to puromycin
   5769..5853    +  CDS            large T antigen (fragment): large T antigen from SV40 (simian virus 40)
   5876..5997    +  polyA_signal   SV40 poly(A) signal: SV40 polyadenylation signal
   6008..6059    +  polyA_signal   SV40 poly(A) signal (fragment): SV40 polyadenylation signal
   6123..6139    -  protein_bind   lac operator: The lac repressor binds to the lac operator to inhibit transcription in E. coli. This inhibition can be relieved by adding lactose or isopropyl-β-D-thiogalactopyranoside (IPTG). lac repressor encoded by lacI
   6147..6177    -  promoter       lac promoter: promoter for the E. coli lac operon
   6192..6213    -  protein_bind   CAP binding site: CAP binding activates transcription in the presence of cAMP. E. coli catabolite activator protein
   6226..6318    -  CDS            lacI (fragment): lac repressor; lacI; The lac repressor binds to the lac operator to inhibit transcription in E. coli. This inhibition can be relieved by adding lactose or isopropyl-β-D-thiogalactopyranoside (IPTG).
   6501..7089    -  rep_origin     ori: high-copy-number ColE1/pMB1/pBR322/pUC origin of replication
   7260..8120    -  CDS            AmpR: β-lactamase; bla; confers resistance to ampicillin, carbenicillin, and related antibiotics
   8121..8225    -  promoter       AmpR promoter: bla
