[The description below was written by a language model from this plasmid's Addgene catalogue record and pLannotate feature annotations shown in this document.]
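Description:
SBP-EGFP-Ecadherin_puromycin is a mammalian expression plasmid built on the pIRESpuro3 backbone and used as a reporter-only component of the RUSH (retention using selective hooks) system for synchronizing secretory traffic. It is maintained in E. coli as a high-copy plasmid through a ColE1/pUC-type origin and an ampicillin resistance gene (β-lactamase with its own promoter). Short remnants of lac regulatory sequences, a bom fragment and a T7 promoter are backbone carry-over with no stated role in the design.

The CMV immediate early enhancer and promoter drive a single bicistronic transcript. The first open reading frame begins with the human IL-2 signal sequence, followed according to the catalogue entry by the streptavidin binding peptide (SBP), then EGFP, then a large fragment of mouse E-cadherin (Cdh1). The SBP itself is not called out in the feature table, although a gap between the signal peptide and EGFP is consistent with its position. Because the tags sit N-terminal to the cadherin behind a secretory signal, they face the lumen of the secretory pathway, as noted by the depositor. Downstream lie a chimeric intron, the EMCV IRES and the puromycin N-acetyltransferase gene, terminated by SV40 polyadenylation signals, so puromycin selection is coupled to expression of the fusion transcript and favours stable reporter-expressing cells.

In RUSH, an SBP-tagged cargo is held in a donor compartment by a streptavidin-fused hook and released by adding biotin. This plasmid encodes no hook, so it supplies only the fluorescent E-cadherin cargo, for example as an unretained control or for pairing with a separately expressed hook.
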