Addgene plasmid #65292: SBP-EGFP-Ecadherin_puromycin
Purpose: Ecadherin reporter only (no hook) (RUSH system)
Depositing lab: Franck Perez. Publication: Synchronization of secretory protein traffic in populations of cells. Boncompain G, Divoux S, Gareil N, de Forges H, Lescure A, Latreche L, Mercanti V, Jollivet F, Raposo G, Perez F. Nat Methods. 2012 Mar 11;9(5):493-8. doi: 10.1038/nmeth.1928. PubMed 22406856.
Backbone
  Vector backbone: pIRESpuro3
  Backbone manufacturer: Clontech
  Vector type: Mammalian Expression
  Selectable markers: Puromycin
Growth in bacteria
  Bacterial resistance: Ampicillin, 100 μg/mL
  Growth temperature: 37°C
  Growth strain: DH5alpha
  Copy number: High Copy
Gene/Insert
  Gene/Insert name: Ecadherin
  Species: M. musculus (mouse)
  Promoter: CMV
  Tag / fusion protein: IL-2 Signal Sequence and Streptavidin Binding Protein (SBP) (N terminal on insert); EGFP (N terminal on insert)
  Cloning method: Unknown
  Sequencing primers: 5′ CMV Forward; 3′ SV40pA-R
Terms and licenses: Academic/Nonprofit Terms; Industry Terms: Not Available to Industry
Depositor comments: luminal tagging
How to cite: SBP-EGFP-Ecadherin_puromycin was a gift from Franck Perez (Addgene plasmid # 65292 ; http://n2t.net/addgene:65292 ; RRID:Addgene_65292)
