>Addgene plasmid #65292 | SBP-EGFP-Ecadherin_puromycin | addgene partial sequence | sequence record 115622 | CMV-F 5'-CGCAAATGGGCGGTAGGCGTG-3'
GCAGAGCTCTCTGGCTAACTAGAGAACCCACTGCTTACTGGCTTATCGAAATTAATACGACTCACTATAG
GGAGACCCAAGCTTGGTACCGAGCTCGGATCGATATCTGCGGCCTAGCTAGCGGGAGGCGCGCCATGTAC
AGGATGCAACTCCTGTCTTGCATTGCACTAAGTCTTGCACTTGTCACGAATTCCGACGAGAAGACCACTG
GTTGGCGAGGTGGACACGTTGTTGAAGGACTGGCTGGGGAACTTGAACAACTTCGTGCACGACTGGAGCA
TCACCCACAAGGTCAACGTGAACCACCTGCAGGTATGGTGAGCAAGGGCGAGGAGCTGTTCACCGGGGTG
GTGCCCATCCTGGTCGAGCTGGACGGCGACGTAAACGGCCACAAGTTCAGCGTGTCCGGCGAGGGCGAGG
GCGATGCCACCTACGGCAAGCTGACCCTGAAGTTCATCTGCACCACCGGCAAGCTGCCCGTGCCCTGGCC
CACCCTCGTGACCACCCTGACCTACGGCGTGCAGTGCTTCAGCCGCTACCCCGACCACATGAAGCAGCAC
GACTTCTTCAAGTCCGCCATGCCCGAAGGCTACGTCCAGGAGCGCACCATCTTCTTCAAGGACGACGGCA
ACTACAAGACCCGCGCCGAGGTGAAGTTCGAGGGCGACACCCTGGTGAACCGCATCGAGCTGAAGGGCAT
CGACTTCAAGGAGGACGGCAACATCCTGGGGCACAAGCTGGAGTACAACTACAACAGCCACAACGTCTAT
ATCAT
