>Addgene plasmid #65292 | SBP-EGFP-Ecadherin_puromycin | addgene partial sequence | sequence record 115623 | EGFP-C 5'-CATGGTCCTGCTGGAGTTCGTG-3'
CCGGCCAGACTGGGTCATCCCTCCCATCAGCTGCCCCGAAAATGAAAAGGGTGAATTCCCAAAGAACCTG
GTTCAGATCAAATCCAACAGGGACAAAGAAACAAAGGTTTTCTACAGCATCACCGGCCAAGGAGCTGACA
AACCCCCCGTTGGCGTTTTCATCATTGAGAGGGAGACAGGCTGGCTGAAAGTGACACAGCCTCTGGATAG
AGAAGCCATTGCCAAGTACATCCTCTATTCTCATGCCGTGTCATCAAATGGGGAAGCGGTGGAGGATCCC
ATGGAGATAGTGATCACAGTGACAGATCAGAATGACAACAGGCCAGAGTTTACCCAGGAGGTGTTTGAGG
GATCCGTTGCAGAAGGCGCTGTTCCAGGAACCTCCGTGATGAAGGTCTCAGCCACCGATGCAGACGATGA
CGTCAACACCTACAACGCTGCCATCGCCTACACCATCGTCAGCCAGGATCCTGAGCTGCCTCACAAAAAC
ATGTTCACTGTCAATAGGGACACCGGGGTCATCAGTGTGCTCACCTCTGGGCTGGACCGAGAGAGTTACC
CTACATACACTCTGGTGGTTCAGGCTGCTGACCTTCAAGGCGAAGGCTTGAGCACAACAGCCAAGGCTGT
GATCACTGTCAAGGATATTAATGACAACGCTCCTGTCTTCAACCCGAGCACGTATCAGGGTCAAGTGCCT
GAGAATGAGGTCAATGCCCGGATCGCCACACTC
