>Addgene plasmid #65292 | SBP-EGFP-Ecadherin_puromycin | addgene partial sequence | sequence record 115625 | synth-int-R 5'-ggagtactcaccccaacagc-3'
AGCACACTGGATCAGTTATCTATGCGGCCGCGGATCCTTAATTAATTGGCCCTCGAGGCCCTAGTCGTCT
TCGCCACCGCCGTACATGTCCGCCAGCTTCTTGAATCGGTTGCCCCACTCGTTCAGATAATCGTAGTCCT
GGTCCTGATCCGACTCAGAGGAGTTCAGTGAGCTCAGGCTAGCGGCTTCAGAACCACTGCCCTCGTAATC
GAACACCAACAGAGAGTCGTAAGGGGGTGCCGTGGGGTCGCTGTCGGCTGCCTTCAGGTTTTCATCGATG
AAGTTTCCAATTTCATCAGGATTGGCAGGACGGGGACGATACTGGGGCACGCTCATGAGGGTGGGAGCCA
CATCATTTCGAGTCACTTCCGGTCGGGCATCCAGGCCCCTGTGCAGCTGGCTCAAATCAAAGTCCTGGTC
TTCTTCTCCACCTCCTTCTTCATCATAGTAATACACATTGTCCCGGGTATCATCATCTGGTGGCAGCAGG
GGCTCTTTGACCACCGTTCTCCTCCGTAGAAACAGTAGGAGCAGCAGGATCAGAATCAGCAGGGCGAGGA
TCCCTCCAAGGATTCCGAGGATGGCAGGAACTTGCAATCCTGCTGCCACGATTCCCGCCTTCATGCAGTT
GTTGACCGTCCCTTCACAGTCACACACATGGACGTCCAACGTGGTCACCTGGTCTTTGTTCTGGTTATCC
GCGAGCTTGAGATGGATTTTGTATTCGCCAATCTCTAAGT
